>Addgene plasmid #204852 | pAAV-EFS-SaKKH-spA-miniU6-miniSdd6-MmHPD-T2 | addgene full sequence | sequence record 404875 | Addgene NGS Result
CCTGCAGGCAGCTGCGCGCTCGCTCGCTCACTGAGGCCGCCCGGGCGTCGGGCGACCTTTGGTCGCCCGG
CCTCAGTGAGCGAGCGAGCGCGCAGAGAGGGAGTGGCCAACTCCATCACTAGGGGTTCCTGCGGCCTCTA
GATAGGTCTTGAAAGGAGTGGGAATTGGCTCCGGTGCCCGTCAGTGGGCAGAGCGCACATCGCCCACAGT
CCCCGAGAAGTTGGGGGGAGGGGTCGGCAATTGATCCGGTGCCTAGAGAAGGTGGCGCGGGGTAAACTGG
GAAAGTGATGTCGTGTACTGGCTCCGCCTTTTTCCCGAGGGTGGGGGAGAACCGTATATAAGTGCAGTAG
TCGCCGTGAACGTTCTTTTTCGCAACGGGTTTGCCGCCAGAACACAGGACCGGTTCTAGAGCGCTAAGCT
TGCCACCATGGCCAAACGGACAGCCGACGGAAGCGAGTTCGAGTCACCAAAGAAGAAGCGGAAAGTCCCT
GCCTCCAAGCCAAGTCGCTTCAAACCCATGAGAACAGACCCAGCCAAGGCAGATGAAATCCGCCCTCACG
TGGGCAAGGACAGAGCTGTGGCCACCCTCTGGGATGCAGACGGAAACAGAGTTCTGGGCCTGCACAGCGC
CGACGATGACGGCCCTGCTGCCACCGCCGCCTGGAAGCCTCCCTGGCGTGACTATGTGAGGCTGCGCCGG
CACGTGGAAGCCCACGCCGCCGCCCGGATGCACCAGGACGGGCACAAAACCATGGTAATGTATATCAACC
TCCCACCCTGTAAATACTTTGATGGCTGCAAGTTGAACCTGGAGGACATACTGCCTAAGGGCAGCACCCT
GTGGATGCACAGGGTATTCCAAAATGGAGGGACCAAGATATACCAGTTCAATGGTACAGGAAGAGCTTAC
GTCTCCGGAGGATCTAGCGGAGGCTCCTCTGGCTCTGAGACACCTGGCACAAGCGAGAGCGCAACACCTG
AAAGCAGCGGGGGCAGCAGCGGGGGGTCAGGGAAGCGAAATTACATTCTGGGGCTGGCCATTGGCATTAC
ATCAGTGGGCTATGGCATCATTGACTACGAGACAAGGGACGTGATCGACGCCGGCGTGAGACTGTTCAAG
GAGGCCAACGTGGAGAACAATGAGGGCCGGAGATCCAAGAGGGGAGCAAGGCGCCTGAAGCGGAGAAGGC
GCCACAGAATCCAGAGAGTGAAGAAGCTGCTGTTCGATTACAACCTGCTGACCGACCACTCCGAGCTGTC
TGGCATCAATCCTTATGAGGCCAGAGTGAAGGGCCTGTCCCAGAAGCTGTCTGAGGAGGAGTTTAGCGCC
GCCCTGCTGCACCTGGCAAAGAGGAGAGGCGTGCACAACGTGAATGAGGTGGAGGAGGACACCGGCAACG
AGCTGTCCACAAAGGAGCAGATCAGCCGCAATTCCAAGGCCCTGGAGGAGAAGTATGTGGCCGAGCTGCA
GCTGGAGCGGCTGAAGAAGGATGGCGAGGTGAGGGGCTCCATCAATCGCTTCAAGACCTCTGACTACGTG
AAGGAGGCCAAGCAGCTGCTGAAGGTGCAGAAGGCCTACCACCAGCTGGATCAGTCCTTTATCGATACAT
ATATCGACCTGCTGGAGACAAGGCGCACATACTATGAGGGACCAGGAGAGGGCTCTCCCTTCGGCTGGAA
GGACATCAAGGAGTGGTACGAGATGCTGATGGGCCACTGCACCTATTTTCCAGAGGAGCTGAGAAGCGTG
AAGTACGCCTATAACGCCGATCTGTACAACGCCCTGAATGACCTGAACAACCTGGTCATCACCAGGGATG
AGAACGAGAAGCTGGAGTACTATGAGAAGTTCCAGATCATCGAGAACGTGTTCAAGCAGAAGAAGAAGCC
TACACTGAAGCAGATCGCCAAGGAGATCCTGGTGAACGAGGAGGACATCAAGGGCTACCGCGTGACCTCC
ACAGGCAAGCCAGAGTTCACCAATCTGAAGGTGTATCACGATATCAAGGACATCACAGCCCGGAAGGAGA
TCATCGAGAACGCCGAGCTGCTGGATCAGATCGCCAAGATCCTGACCATCTATCAGAGCTCCGAGGACAT
CCAGGAGGAGCTGACCAACCTGAATAGCGAGCTGACACAGGAGGAGATCGAGCAGATCAGCAATCTGAAG
GGCTACACCGGCACACACAACCTGAGCCTGAAGGCCATCAATCTGATCCTGGATGAGCTGTGGCACACAA
ACGACAATCAGATCGCCATCTTTAACCGGCTGAAGCTGGTGCCAAAGAAGGTGGACCTGTCCCAGCAGAA
GGAGATCCCAACCACACTGGTGGACGATTTCATCCTGTCTCCCGTGGTGAAGCGGAGCTTCATCCAGAGC
ATCAAAGTGATCAACGCCATCATCAAGAAGTACGGCCTGCCCAATGATATCATCATCGAGCTGGCCAGGG
AGAAGAACTCCAAGGACGCCCAGAAGATGATCAATGAGATGCAGAAGAGGAACCGCCAGACCAATGAGCG
GATCGAGGAGATCATCAGAACCACAGGCAAGGAGAACGCCAAGTACCTGATCGAGAAGATCAAGCTGCAC
GATATGCAGGAGGGCAAGTGTCTGTATTCTCTGGAGGCCATCCCTCTGGAGGACCTGCTGAACAATCCAT
TCAACTACGAGGTGGATCACATCATCCCCCGGAGCGTGAGCTTCGACAATTCTTTTAACAATAAGGTGCT
GGTGAAGCAGGAGGAGAACAGCAAGAAGGGCAATAGGACCCCTTTCCAGTACCTGTCTAGCTCCGATTCT
AAGATCAGCTACGAGACATTCAAGAAGCACATCCTGAATCTGGCCAAGGGCAAGGGCCGCATCAGCAAGA
CCAAGAAGGAGTACCTGCTGGAGGAGCGGGACATCAACAGATTCTCCGTGCAGAAGGACTTCATCAACCG
GAATCTGGTGGACACCAGATACGCCACACGCGGCCTGATGAATCTGCTGCGGTCTTATTTCAGAGTGAAC
AATCTGGATGTGAAGGTGAAGAGCATCAACGGCGGCTTCACCTCCTTTCTGCGGAGAAAGTGGAAGTTTA
AGAAGGAGCGCAACAAGGGCTATAAGCACCACGCCGAGGATGCCCTGATCATCGCCAATGCCGACTTCAT
CTTTAAGGAGTGGAAGAAGCTGGACAAGGCCAAGAAAGTGATGGAGAACCAGATGTTCGAGGAGAAGCAG
GCCGAGAGCATGCCCGAGATCGAGACAGAGCAGGAGTACAAGGAGATTTTCATCACACCTCACCAGATCA
AGCACATCAAGGACTTCAAGGACTACAAGTATTCTCACAGGGTGGATAAGAAGCCCAACCGCAAGCTGAT
CAATGACACCCTGTATAGCACACGGAAGGACGATAAGGGCAATACCCTGATCGTGAACAATCTGAACGGC
CTGTACGACAAGGATAATGACAAGCTGAAGAAGCTGATCAACAAGTCTCCCGAGAAGCTGCTGATGTACC
ACCACGATCCTCAGACATATCAGAAGCTGAAGCTGATCATGGAGCAGTACGGCGACGAGAAGAACCCACT
GTATAAGTACTATGAGGAGACAGGCAACTACCTGACAAAGTATAGCAAGAAGGATAATGGCCCCGTGATC
AAGAAGATCAAGTACTATGGCAACAAGCTGAATGCCCACCTGGACATCACCGACGATTACCCTAACTCTC
GCAATAAGGTGGTGAAGCTGAGCCTGAAGCCATACCGGTTCGACGTGTACCTGGACAACGGCGTGTATAA
GTTTGTGACAGTGAAGAATCTGGATGTGATCAAGAAGGAGAACTACTATGAGGTGAACAGCAAGTGCTAC
GAGGAGGCCAAGAAGCTGAAGAAGATCAGCAACCAGGCCGAGTTCATCGCCTCTTTTTACAAGAATGACC
TGATCAAGATCAATGGCGAGCTGTATAGAGTGATCGGCGTGAACAATGATCTGCTGAACAGAATCGAAGT
GAATATGATCGACATCACCTACAGGGAGTATCTGGAGAACATGAATGATAAGAGGCCCCCTCACATCATC
AAGACCATCGCCTCTAAGACACAGAGCATCAAGAAGTACAGCACAGACATCCTGGGGAACCTGTATGAAG
TCAAGAGCAAGAAACATCCTCAGATTATCAAGAAAGGCTCTGGCGGCTCAGGAGGATCCGGAGGCAGCAC
CAACCTGTCTGACATCATCGAGAAGGAGACAGGCAAGCAGCTGGTCATCCAGGAGAGCATCCTGATGCTG
CCCGAAGAAGTCGAAGAAGTGATCGGAAACAAGCCTGAGAGCGATATCCTGGTCCATACCGCCTACGACG
AGAGTACCGACGAAAATGTGATGCTGCTGACATCCGACGCCCCAGAGTATAAGCCCTGGGCTCTGGTCAT
CCAGGATTCCAACGGAGAGAACAAAATCAAAATGCTGTCTGGCGGCTCAAAAAGAACCGCCGACGGCAGC
GAATTCGAGCCCAAGAAGAAGAGGAAAGTCTAAGCTAGCAATAAAAGATCTTTATTTTCATTAGATCTGT
GTGTTGGTTTTTTGTGTAAGCGGTACCAAAAAAATCTCGCCAACAAGTTGACGAGATAAACACGGCATTT
TGCCTTGTTATAGTAGATTCTGTTTCCAGAGTACTATAACTGGTTGTGACGTTGAATGACTCGGTGTTTC
GTCCTTTCCACAAGATATATAAAGCCAAGAAATCGAAATACTTTCAAGTTACGGTAAGCTATCGTATATG
CAAATATGAAGGAATCATGGGAAATAGGCCCTCGCGGCCGCAGGAACCCCTAGTGATGGAGTTGGCCACT
CCCTCTCTGCGCGCTCGCTCGCTCACTGAGGCCGGGCGACCAAAGGTCGCCCGACGCCCGGGCTTTGCCC
GGGCGGCCTCAGTGAGCGAGCGAGCGCGCAGCTGCCTGCAGGGGCGCCTGATGCGGTATTTTCTCCTTAC
GCATCTGTGCGGTATTTCACACCGCATA
[95 nt withheld, positions 4999-5093]
T
[46 nt withheld, positions 5095-5140]
C
[141 nt withheld, positions 5142-5282]
CCTTTGACGTTGGAGTCCACGTTCTTT
[37 nt withheld, positions 5310-5346]
ACTCTATCTCGGGCTATTCTTTTGATTTATAAGGGATTTTGCCGATTTCGGTCTATTGGTTAAAAAATGA
GCTGATTTAACAAAAATTTAACGCGAATTTTAACAAAATATTAACGTTTACAATTTTATGGTGCACTCTC
AGTACAATCTGCTCTGATGCCGCATAGTTAAGCCAGCCCCGACACCCGCCAACACCCGCTGACGCGCCCT
GACGGGCTTGTCTGCTCCCGGCATCCGCTTACAGACAAGCTGTGACCGTCTCCGGGAGCTGCATGTGTCA
GAGGTTTTCACCGTCATCACCGAAACGCGCGAGACGAAAGGGCCTCGTGATACGCCTATTTTTATAGGTT
AATGTCATGATAATAATGGTTTCTTAGACGTCAGGTGGCACTTTTCGGGGAAATGTGCGCGGAACCCCTA
TTTGTTTATTTTTCTAAATACATTCAAATATGTATCCGCTCATGAGACAATAACCCTGATAAATGCTTCA
ATAATATTGAAAAAGGAAGAGTATGAGTATTCAACATTTCCGTGTCGCCCTTATTCCCTTTTTTGCGGCA
TTTTGCCTTCCTGTTTTTGCTCACCCAGAAACGCTGGTGAAAGTAAAAGATGCTGAAGATCAGTTGGGTG
CACGAGTGGGTTACATCGAACTGGATCTCAACAGCGGTAAGATCCTTGAGAGTTTTCGCCCCGAAGAACG
TTTTCCAATGATGAGCACTTTTAAAGTTCTGCTATGTGGCGCGGTATTATCCCGTATTGACGCCGGGCAA
GAGCAACTCGGTCGCCGCATACACTATTCTCAGAATGACTTGGTTGAGTACTCACCAGTCACAGAAAAGC
ATCTTACGGATGGCATGACAGTAAGAGAATTATGCAGTGCTGCCATAACCATGAGTGATAACACTGCGGC
CAACTTACTTCTGACAACGATCGGAGGACCGAAGGAGCTAACCGCTTTTTTGCACAACATGGGGGATCAT
GTAACTCGCCTTGATCGTTGGGAACCGGAGCTGAATGAAGCCATACCAAACGACGAGCGTGACACCACGA
TGCCTGTAGCAATGGCAACAACGTTGCGCAAACTATTAACTGGCGAACTACTTACTCTAGCTTCCCGGCA
ACAATTAATAGACTGGATGGAGGCGGATAAAGTTGCAGGACCACTTCTGCGCTCGGCCCTTCCGGCTGGC
TGGTTTATTGCTGATAAATCTGGAGCCGGTGAGCGTGGAAGCCGCGGTATCATTGCAGCACTGGGGCCAG
ATGGTAAGCCCTCCCGTATCGTAGTTATCTACACGACGGGGAGTCAGGCAACTATGGATGAACGAAATAG
ACAGATCGCTGAGATAGGTGCCTCACTGATTAAGCATTGGTAACTGTCAGACCAAGTTTACTCATATATA
CTTTAGATTGATTTAAAACTTCATTTTTAATTTAAAAGGATCTAGGTGAAGATCCTTTTTGATAATCTCA
TGACCAAAATCCCTTAACGTGAGTTTTCGTTCCACTGAGCGTCAGACCCCGTAGAAAAGATCAAAGGATC
TTCTTGAGATCCTTTTTTTCTGCGCGTAATCTGCTGCTTGCAAACAAAAAAAACCACCGCTACCAGCGGT
GGTTTGTTTGCCGGATCAAGAGCTACCAACTCTTTTTCCGAAGGTAACTGGCTTCAGCAGAGCGCAGATA
CCAAATACTGTTCTTCTAGTGTAGCCGTAGTTAGGCCACCACTTCAAGAACTCTGTAGCACCGCCTACAT
ACCTCGCTCTGCTAATCCTGTTACCAGTGGCTGCTGCCAGTGGCGATAAGTCGTGTCTTACCGGGTTGGA
CTCAAGACGATAGTTACCGGATAAGGCGCAGCGGTCGGGCTGAACGGGGGGTTCGTGCACACAGCCCAGC
TTGGAGCGAACGACCTACACCGAACTGAGATACCTACAGCGTGAGCTATGAGAAAGCGCCACGCTTCCCG
AAGGGAGAAAGGCGGACAGGTATCCGGTAAGCGGCAGGGTCGGAACAGGAGAGCGCACGAGGGAGCTTCC
AGGGGGAAACGCCTGGTATCTTTATAGTCCTGTCGGGTTTCGCCACCTCTGACTTGAGCGTCGATTTTTG
TGATGCTCGTCAGGGGGGCGGAGCCTATGGAAAAACGCCAGCAACGCGGCCTTTTTACGGTTCCTGGCCT
TTTGCTGGCCTTTTGCTCACATGT
Features (pLannotate 1.2.2; 18 found; start..end, strand, type, name):
     12..39      +  repeat_region  AAV2 ITR (fragment): inverted terminal repeat of adeno-associated virus serotype 2 inverted
     68..95      +  repeat_region  AAV2 ITR (fragment): inverted terminal repeat of adeno-associated virus serotype 2 inverted
    143..160     +  CDS            small t antigen (fragment): SV40 (simian virus 40) small t antigen
    186..397     +  promoter       EF-1α core promoter: core promoter for human elongation factor EF-1α
   1013..4168    +  CDS            cas9: CAS9_STAAU - Experimental evidence at protein level: Swiss-Prot protein existence level 1. CRISPR (clustered regularly interspaced short palindromic repeat) is an adaptive immune system that provides protection against mobile genetic elements (viruses, transposable elements and conjugative plasmids). CRISPR clusters contain spacers, sequences complementary to antecedent mobile elements, and target invading nucleic acids. CRISPR clusters are transcribed and processed into CRISPR RNA (crRNA). In type II CRISPR systems correct processing of pre-crRNA requires a trans- encoded small RNA (tracrRNA)
   4199..4447    +  CDS            UGI: UNGI_BPPB2 - Experimental evidence at protein level: Swiss-Prot protein existence level 1. This protein binds specifically and reversibly to the host uracil-DNA glycosylase, preventing removal of uracil residues from PBS2 DNA by the host uracil-excision repair system. From Bacillus phage PBS2 (Bacteriophage PBS2).
   4520..4567    +  polyA_signal   poly(A) signal: synthetic polyadenylation signal
   4585..4656    -  misc_RNA       Sa gRNA scaffold (fragment): guide RNA scaffold for the Staphylococcus aureus CRISPR/Cas9 system
   4691..4749    -  promoter       U6 promoter (fragment): RNA polymerase III promoter for human U6 snRNA
   4750..4793    -  promoter       U6 promoter (fragment): RNA polymerase III promoter for human U6 snRNA
   4802..4942    +  repeat_region  AAV2 ITR: inverted terminal repeat of adeno-associated virus serotype 2 inverted
   4947..4998    -  misc_feature   bom (fragment): basis of mobility region from pBR322
   5017..5472    +  rep_origin     f1 ori (sequence partly withheld): f1 bacteriophage origin of replication; arrow indicates direction of (+) strand synthesis
   5473..5522    -  misc_feature   bom (fragment): basis of mobility region from pBR322
   5624..5659    -  CDS            rop (fragment): Rop protein, which maintains plasmids at low copy number; rop
   5754..5858    +  promoter       AmpR promoter: bla
   5859..6719    +  CDS            AmpR: β-lactamase; bla; confers resistance to ampicillin, carbenicillin, and related antibiotics
   6890..7479    +  rep_origin     ori: high-copy-number ColE1/pMB1/pBR322/pUC origin of replication
