[The description below was written by a language model from this plasmid's Addgene catalogue record and pLannotate feature annotations shown in this document.]
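Description:
pAAV-EFS-SaKKH-spA-miniU6-miniSdd6-MmHPD-T2 is a 7.5 kb all-in-one AAV transfer plasmid for cytosine base editing in mouse, built by Gibson cloning on the pX601 SaCas9/sgRNA AAV backbone. It is propagated in E. coli as a high-copy plasmid through a ColE1/pUC-type origin with ampicillin (β-lactamase) selection, and it also carries an f1 phage origin. The payload lies between AAV2 inverted terminal repeats, which direct replication and packaging of the intervening DNA into AAV particles. One ITR is annotated intact, while the other is detected only as short fragments, which is common for these repeat-rich, recombination-prone elements.

The editor is expressed from the compact EFS (EF-1α core) promoter as a single synthetic fusion, miniSdd6-nSaCas9KKH(D10A)-UGI, terminated by a short synthetic poly(A) signal. miniSdd6 is a small cytidine deaminase. It is not picked up by the automated annotation, but presumably occupies the unannotated stretch between the promoter and the Cas9 coding sequence. The Staphylococcus aureus Cas9 carries D10A, making it a nickase, plus E782K, N968K and R1015H, the KKH substitutions that relax its PAM requirement. The C-terminal uracil glycosylase inhibitor from phage PBS2 blocks excision of the uracil intermediate, favouring C-to-T outcomes. In the opposite orientation, a truncated "mini" U6 Pol III promoter drives an SaCas9-scaffold guide RNA targeting the HPD-T2 site in the mouse Hpd gene.

The miniaturised promoters, poly(A) and deaminase keep the whole editor and its guide within the packaging capacity of a single AAV. This allows delivery of the complete base-editing system for editing the mouse HPD target site.
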