Addgene plasmid #204852: pAAV-EFS-SaKKH-spA-miniU6-miniSdd6-MmHPD-T2
Purpose: AAV vector for cytosine base editing using miniSdd6 at HPD-T2 target site in mouse
Depositing lab: Caixia Gao. Depositing organization: Institute of Genetics and Developmental Biology, Chinese Academy of Sciences. Publication: Discovery of deaminase functions by structure-based protein clustering. Huang J, Lin Q, Fei H, He Z, Xu H, Li Y, Qu K, Han P, Gao Q, Li B, Liu G, Zhang L, Hu J, Zhang R, Zuo E, Luo Y, Ran Y, Qiu JL, Zhao KT, Gao C. Cell. 2023 Jul 20;186(15):3182-3195.e14. doi: 10.1016/j.cell.2023.05.041. Epub 2023 Jun 27. PubMed 37379837.
Backbone
  Vector backbone: pX601-AAV-CMV::NLS-SaCas9-NLS-3xHA-bGHpA;U6::BsaI-sgRNA
  Backbone manufacturer: Feng Zhang, Addgene #61591
  Vector type: AAV, CRISPR
Growth in bacteria
  Bacterial resistance: Ampicillin, 100 μg/mL
  Growth temperature: 37°C
  Growth strain: NEB Stable
  Copy number: High Copy
Gene/Insert
  Gene/Insert name: miniSdd6-nSaCas9KKH(D10A)-UGI (alt name: mouse HPD sgRNA)
  Species: Synthetic
  Mutation: D10A, E782K, N968K, R1015H in SaCas9
  Promoter: EFS, miniU6
  Cloning method: Gibson Cloning
Terms and licenses: Academic/Nonprofit Terms; Industry Terms: Not Available to Industry
Depositor comments: Please visit https://doi.org/10.1101/2023.05.21.541555 for bioRxiv preprint.
How to cite: pAAV-EFS-SaKKH-spA-miniU6-miniSdd6-MmHPD-T2 was a gift from Caixia Gao (Addgene plasmid # 204852 ; http://n2t.net/addgene:204852 ; RRID:Addgene_204852)
